>Addgene plasmid #234197 | pAIP4_1ZHV | addgene full sequence | sequence record 464162 | Addgene NGS Result
TCGGGCTTTGTTAGCAGCCGGATCTCAGTGGTGGTGGTGGTGGTGCTCGAGTCATTACGAACCCAACAAC
AGGCTATGACCCGCATTAGCCAACAGGTCTGCGGTCTTTTCCAGATCGTTGCTACGAACCAGTAGGTGGT
CACCGTCGAAGGTGCTAACAACGAAGATGCCGATACCGTTCGTGCTCAGCGGGCTGATCACGGACAGCAC
GATACCAGTTTCGTCAAACGCAAACGGACCTTGGAATTTAAAACAAGACCAACCCGGGTCCACGCGAACA
TCCTGTGGAATACGATCAATCAGGCAGACAATGGAGAGCTCATCATCGGTACGGGTGATCGACACGAAGC
CACCGCCGTCAGCCCATGCCGGAATCGCCTCGGACGCAGACAGGCGCGCGATACCGTAGCTGCCATTTAA
TATCTTTAGTTTAATCCTGGGTCCTCCAGAGCCGCCAATCTGTTCACGGTGGGCTTCAATGATGTCGTTG
TCTTCCATGTCCAGGTCTTCCGGCGCTTGATCTGCCTGGATGCGAATACCGTCATACAGGAAACGCAGGC
TATCCATTTCCTTGCCCTGACGTTTGGCAAACGCTTCCATCAGGCGACGCAGCGGCGTGGTCTTTTTGAT
CTTAAAGAAAATTTCAGAGCTGCCGTCACTAACTTTCAGGTTAATATGGGTTTCCGGTTTCACTTCCGGC
TTGACTTCCGGCTTTGCTTCTTGGTTGACTTCCGAATCTTGCAGGCTACCGTGGTGATGGTGATGGTGAT
GATGGTGATGAATCTTCGCCATCATATGTATATCTCCTTCTTAAAGTTAAACAAAATTATTTCTAGAGGG
GAATTGTTATCCGCTCACAATTCCCCTATAGTGAGTCGTATTAATTTCGCGGGATCGAGATCGATCTCGA
TCCTCTACGCCGGACGCATCGTGGCCGGCATCACCGGCGCCACAGGTGCGGTTGCTGGCGCCTATATCGC
CGACATCACCGATGGGGAAGATCGGGCTCGCCACTTCGGGCTCATGAGCGCTTGTTTCGGCGTGGGTATG
GTGGCAGGCCCCGTGGCCGGGGGACTGTTGGGCGCCATCTCCTTGCATGCACCATTCCTTGCGGCGGCGG
TGCTCAACGGCCTCAACCTACTACTGGGCTGCTTCCTAATGCAGGAGTCGCATAAGGGAGAGCGTCGAGA
TCCCGGACACCATCGAATGGCGCAAAACCTTTCGCGGTATGGCATGATAGCGCCCGGAAGAGAGTCAATT
CAGGGTGGTGAATGTGAAACCAGTAACGTTATACGATGTCGCAGAGTATGCCGGTGTCTCTTATCAGACC
GTTTCCCGCGTGGTGAACCAGGCCAGCCACGTTTCTGCGAAAACGCGGGAAAAAGTGGAAGCGGCGATGG
CGGAGCTGAATTACATTCCCAACCGCGTGGCACAACAACTGGCGGGCAAACAGTCGTTGCTGATTGGCGT
TGCCACCTCCAGTCTGGCCCTGCACGCGCCGTCGCAAATTGTCGCGGCGATTAAATCTCGCGCCGATCAA
CTGGGTGCCAGCGTGGTGGTGTCGATGGTAGAACGAAGCGGCGTCGAAGCCTGTAAAGCGGCGGTGCACA
ATCTTCTCGCGCAACGCGTCAGTGGGCTGATCATTAACTATCCGCTGGATGACCAGGATGCCATTGCTGT
GGAAGCTGCCTGCACTAATGTTCCGGCGTTATTTCTTGATGTCTCTGACCAGACACCCATCAACAGTATT
ATTTTCTCCCATGAAGACGGTACGCGACTGGGCGTGGAGCATCTGGTCGCATTGGGTCACCAGCAAATCG
CGCTGTTAGCGGGCCCATTAAGTTCTGTCTCGGCGCGTCTGCGTCTGGCTGGCTGGCATAAATATCTCAC
TCGCAATCAAATTCAGCCGATAGCGGAACGGGAAGGCGACTGGAGTGCCATGTCCGGTTTTCAACAAACC
ATGCAAATGCTGAATGAGGGCATCGTTCCCACTGCGATGCTGGTTGCCAACGATCAGATGGCGCTGGGCG
CAATGCGCGCCATTACCGAGTCCGGGCTGCGCGTTGGTGCGGACATCTCGGTAGTGGGATACGACGATAC
CGAAGACAGCTCATGTTATATCCCGCCGTTAACCACCATCAAACAGGATTTTCGCCTGCTGGGGCAAACC
AGCGTGGACCGCTTGCTGCAACTCTCTCAGGGCCAGGCGGTGAAGGGCAATCAGCTGTTGCCCGTCTCAC
TGGTGAAAAGAAAAACCACCCTGGCGCCCAATACGCAAACCGCCTCTCCCCGCGCGTTGGCCGATTCATT
AATGCAGCTGGCACGACAGGTTTCCCGACTGGAAAGCGGGCAGTGAGCGCAACGCAATTAATGTAAGTTA
GCTCACTCATTAGGCACCGGGATCTCGACCGATGCCCTTGAGAGCCTTCAACCCAGTCAGCTCCTTCCGG
TGGGCGCGGGGCATGACTATCGTCGCCGCACTTATGACTGTCTTCTTTATCATGCAACTCGTAGGACAGG
TGCCGGCAGCGCTCTGGGTCATTTTCGGCGAGGACCGCTTTCGCTGGAGCGCGACGATGATCGGCCTGTC
GCTTGCGGTATTCGGAATCTTGCACGCCCTCGCTCAAGCCTTCGTCACTGGTCCCGCCACCAAACGTTTC
GGCGAGAAGCAGGCCATTATCGCCGGCATGGCGGCCCCACGGGTGCGCATGATCGTGCTCCTGTCGTTGA
GGACCCGGCTAGGCTGGCGGGGTTGCCTTACTGGTTAGCAGAATGAATCACCGATACGCGAGCGAACGTG
AAGCGACTGCTGCTGCAAAACGTCTGCGACCTGAGCAACAACATGAATGGTCTTCGGTTTCCGTGTTTCG
TAAAGTCTGGAAACGCGGAAGTCAGCGCCCTGCACCATTATGTTCCGGATCTGCATCGCAGGATGCTGCT
GGCTACCCTGTGGAACACCTACATCTGTATTAACGAAGCGCTGGCATTGACCCTGAGTGATTTTTCTCTG
GTCCCGCCGCATCCATACCGCCAGTTGTTTACCCTCACAACGTTCCAGTAACCGGGCATGTTCATCATCA
GTAACCCGTATCGTGAGCATCCTCTCTCGTTTCATCGGTATCATTACCCCCATGAACAGAAATCCCCCTT
ACACGGAGGCATCAGTGACCAAACAGGAAAAAACCGCCCTTAACATGGCCCGCTTTATCAGAAGCCAGAC
ATTAACGCTTCTGGAGAAACTCAACGAGCTGGACGCGGATGAACAGGCAGACATCTGTGAATCGCTTCAC
GACCACGCTGATGAGCTTTACCGCAGCTGCCTCGCGCGTTTCGGTGATGACGGTGAAAACCTCTGACACA
TGCAGCTCCCGGAGACGGTCACAGCTTGTCTGTAAGCGGATGCCGGGAGCAGACAAGCCCGTCAGGGCGC
GTCAGCGGGTGTTGGCGGGTGTCGGGGCGCAGCCATGACCCAGTCACGTAGCGATAGCGGAGTGTATACT
GGCTTAACTATGCGGCATCAGAGCAGATTGTACTGAGAGTGCACCATTGCGGTGTGAAATACCGCACAGA
TGCGTAAGGAGAAAATACCGCATCAGGCGCTCTTCCGCTTCCTCGCTCACTGACTCGCTGCGCTCGGTCG
TTCGGCTGCGGCGAGCGGTATCAGCTCACTCAAAGGCGGTAATACGGTTATCCACAGAATCAGGGGATAA
CGCAGGAAAGAACATGTGAGCAAAAGGCCAGCAAAAGGCCAGGAACCGTAAAAAGGCCGCGTTGCTGGCG
TTTTTCCATAGGCTCCGCCCCCCTGACGAGCATCACAAAAATCGACGCTCAAGTCAGAGGTGGCGAAACC
CGACAGGACTATAAAGATACCAGGCGTTTCCCCCTGGAAGCTCCCTCGTGCGCTCTCCTGTTCCGACCCT
GCCGCTTACCGGATACCTGTCCGCCTTTCTCCCTTCGGGAAGCGTGGCGCTTTCTCATAGCTCACGCTGT
AGGTATCTCAGTTCGGTGTAGGTCGTTCGCTCCAAGCTGGGCTGTGTGCACGAACCCCCCGTTCAGCCCG
ACCGCTGCGCCTTATCCGGTAACTATCGTCTTGAGTCCAACCCGGTAAGACACGACTTATCGCCACTGGC
AGCAGCCACTGGTAACAGGATTAGCAGAGCGAGGTATGTAGGCGGTGCTACAGAGTTCTTGAAGTGGTGG
CCTAACTACGGCTACACTAGAAGGACAGTATTTGGTATCTGCGCTCTGCTGAAGCCAGTTACCTTCGGAA
AAAGAGTTGGTAGCTCTTGATCCGGCAAACAAACCACCGCTGGTAGCGGTGGTTTTTTTGTTTGCAAGCA
GCAGATTACGCGCAGAAAAAAAGGATCTCAAGAAGATCCTTTGATCTTTTCTACGGGGTCTGACGCTCAG
TGGAACGAAAACTCACGTTAAGGGATTTTGGTCATGAACAATAAAACTGTCTGCTTACATAAACAGTAAT
ACAAGGGGTGTTATGAGCCATATTCAACGGGAAACGTCTTGCTCTAGGCCGCGATTAAATTCCAACATGG
ATGCTGATTTATATGGGTATAAATGGGCTCGCGATAATGTCGGGCAATCAGGTGCGACAATCTATCGATT
GTATGGGAAGCCCGATGCGCCAGAGTTGTTTCTGAAACATGGCAAAGGTAGCGTTGCCAATGATGTTACA
GATGAGATGGTCAGACTAAACTGGCTGACGGAATTTATGCCTCTTCCGACCATCAAGCATTTTATCCGTA
CTCCTGATGATGCATGGTTACTCACCACTGCGATCCCCGGGAAAACAGCATTCCAGGTATTAGAAGAATA
TCCTGATTCAGGTGAAAATATTGTTGATGCGCTGGCAGTGTTCCTGCGCCGGTTGCATTCGATTCCTGTT
TGTAATTGTCCTTTTAACAGCGATCGCGTATTTCGTCTCGCTCAGGCGCAATCACGAATGAATAACGGTT
TGGTTGATGCGAGTGATTTTGATGACGAGCGTAATGGCTGGCCTGTTGAACAAGTCTGGAAAGAAATGCA
TAAACTTTTGCCATTCTCACCGGATTCAGTCGTCACTCATGGTGATTTCTCACTTGATAACCTTATTTTT
GACGAGGGGAAATTAATAGGTTGTATTGATGTTGGACGAGTCGGAATCGCAGACCGATACCAGGATCTTG
CCATCCTATGGAACTGCCTCGGTGAGTTTTCTCCTTCATTACAGAAACGGCTTTTTCAAAAATATGGTAT
TGATAATCCTGATATGAATAAATTGCAGTTTCATTTGATGCTCGATGAGTTTTTCTAAGAATTAATTCAT
GAGCGGATACATATTTGAATGTATTTAGAAAAATAAACAAATAGGGGTTCCGCGCACATTTCCCCGAAAA
GTGCCACCTAAATTGTAAGCGTTAATATTTTGTTAAAATTCGCGTTAAATTTTTGTTAAATCAGCTCATT
TTTTAACCAATAGGCCGAAATCGGCAAAATCCCTTATAAATCAAAAGAATAGACCGAGATAGGGT
[37 nt withheld, positions 5526-5562]
AAAGAACGTGGACTCCAACGTCAAAGG
[49 nt withheld, positions 5590-5638]
T
[91 nt withheld, positions 5640-5730]
G
[124 nt withheld, positions 5732-5855]
CCCATTCGCCAATCCGGATATAGTTCCTCCTTTCAGCAAAAAACCCCTCAAGACCCGTTTAGAGGCCCCA
AGGGGTTATGCTAGTTATTGCTCAGCGGTGGCAGCAGCCAACTCAGCTTCCTT
Features (pLannotate 1.2.2; 20 found; start..end, strand, type, name):
     28..45      -  CDS            9xHis (fragment): 9xHis affinity tag
    448..744     -  CDS            SMT3: SMT3_YEAST - Experimental evidence at protein level: Swiss-Prot protein existence level 1. Not known; suppressor of MIF2 mutations. From Saccharomyces cerevisiae (strain ATCC 204508 / S288c) (Baker's yeast).
    752..771     -  CDS            7xHis (fragment): 6xHis affinity tag
    803..825     -  RBS            RBS: efficient ribosome binding site from bacteriophage T7 gene 10 (Olins and Rangwala, 1989)
    840..864     -  protein_bind   lac operator: The lac repressor binds to the lac operator to inhibit transcription in E. coli. This inhibition can be relieved by adding lactose or isopropyl-β-D-thiogalactopyranoside (IPTG). lac repressor encoded by lacI
    865..883     -  promoter       T7 promoter: promoter for bacteriophage T7 RNA polymerase
    909..1188    +  CDS            TcR (fragment): tetracycline efflux protein; tet; confers resistance to tetracycline
   1196..1273    +  promoter       lacI promoter: lacI
   1274..2356    +  CDS            lacI: lac repressor; lacI; The lac repressor binds to the lac operator to inhibit transcription in E. coli. This inhibition can be relieved by adding lactose or isopropyl-β-D-thiogalactopyranoside (IPTG).
   2369..2390    +  protein_bind   CAP binding site: CAP binding activates transcription in the presence of cAMP. E. coli catabolite activator protein
   2405..2696    +  CDS            TcR (fragment): tetracycline efflux protein; tet; confers resistance to tetracycline
   2768..3148    -  CDS            YPB1_ECOLX: Protein predicted: Swiss-Prot protein existence level 4. From Escherichia coli.
   3165..3356    +  CDS            rop: Rop protein, which maintains plasmids at low copy number; rop
   3458..3597    +  misc_feature   bom: basis of mobility region from pBR322
   3783..4371    -  rep_origin     ori: high-copy-number ColE1/pMB1/pBR322/pUC origin of replication
   4493..5308    +  CDS            KanR: aminoglycoside phosphotransferase; aph(3')-Ia; confers resistance to kanamycin in bacteria or G418 (Geneticin®) in eukaryotes
   5317..5374    -  promoter       AmpR promoter (fragment): bla
   5427..5855    -  rep_origin     f1 ori (sequence partly withheld): f1 bacteriophage origin of replication; arrow indicates direction of (+) strand synthesis
   5892..5939    -  terminator     T7 terminator: transcription terminator for bacteriophage T7 RNA polymerase
   5947..18      -  CDS            SET1 (fragment) (across the origin): solubility-enhancement tag derived from T7 phage gene 10B
