[The description below was written by a language model from this plasmid's Addgene catalogue record and pLannotate feature annotations shown in this document.]
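Description:
pAIP4_1ZHV is a bacterial expression plasmid built on a pET29b backbone for producing a protein from Agrobacterium fabrum str. C58, catalogued as aspartate kinase (1ZHV), in Escherichia coli. The 381 bp insert was made from synthetic DNA and introduced by Golden Gate assembly, with the flanking BsaI sites destroyed in the process. The plasmid replicates from a ColE1/pBR322-type origin accompanied by the rop gene and the bom mobility region, and it is selected with kanamycin through an aminoglycoside phosphotransferase gene. The record lists it as high copy, although rop normally acts to lower plasmid copy number. An f1 origin is also present, along with non-functional tetracycline-resistance gene fragments that are remnants of the backbone.

Expression is driven by a T7 promoter followed by a lac operator and the T7 gene 10 ribosome binding site, and a plasmid-borne lacI gene supplies repressor. Transcription therefore depends on T7 RNA polymerase in the host and is induced with IPTG, ending at the T7 terminator. The open reading frame starts with a polyhistidine tag (10xHis according to the record) fused to yeast Smt3, the SUMO homologue, which sits N-terminal to the insert. The insert itself was not annotated, but it presumably occupies the unlabelled gap downstream of Smt3. The feature table also detects a second polyhistidine fragment and a fragment of the T7 gene 10B-derived SET1 solubility tag downstream of that gap, neither of which is mentioned in the catalogue entry, so it is unclear whether they are translated as part of the product. The His-Smt3 arrangement allows affinity capture and release of the target by a SUMO-specific protease, in line with the associated work on high-throughput purification by protease elution.
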