Addgene plasmid #234197: pAIP4_1ZHV
Purpose: Heterologous protein expression of aspartate kinase in Escherichia coli
Depositing lab: Christopher Bahl. Depositing organization: AI Proteins. Publication: Facile, high-throughput protein purification enabled by high-efficiency protease elution. Cárcamo Noriega EN, Truebridge IS, Teets FD 3rd, Bowman JW 3rd, Rodriguez N, Howard TA, Bahl CD. Protein Sci. 2026 Sep;35(9):e70746. doi: 10.1002/pro.70746. PubMed 42555168.
Backbone
  Vector backbone: pET29b
  Backbone size w/o insert (bp): 5679
  Vector type: Bacterial Expression
Growth in bacteria
  Bacterial resistance: Kanamycin, 50 μg/mL
  Growth temperature: 37°C
  Growth strain: DH10B
  Copy number: High Copy
Gene/Insert
  Gene/Insert name: 1ZHV (alt names: A9CJY8_AGRFC; Aspartate kinase (EC 2.7.2.4))
  Species: Agrobacterium fabrum str. C58
  Insert size (bp): 381
  Promoter: T7
  Tag / fusion protein: 10x HisTag-Smt3 (N terminal on backbone)
  Cloning method: Golden Gate
  Sequencing primers: 5′ T7-promoter; 3′ T7-Term
Resource information
  A portion of this plasmid was derived from a plasmid made by: Synthetic DNA
Terms and licenses: Academic/Nonprofit Terms; Industry Terms
Depositor comments: 5' cloning site: BsaI (destroyed), 3' cloning site: BsaI (destroyed)
How to cite: pAIP4_1ZHV was a gift from Christopher Bahl (Addgene plasmid # 234197 ; http://n2t.net/addgene:234197 ; RRID:Addgene_234197)
